Addgene plasmid #195735: pUC57-mini v2-HF24_F21
Purpose: This plasmid carries a fragment from a 24-fragment lacI/lacZ cassette split that was designed as a Golden Gate assembly with high fidelity.
Depositing lab: Eric Cantor. Depositing organization: New England Biolabs. Publication: Comprehensive Profiling of Four Base Overhang Ligation Fidelity by T4 DNA Ligase and Application to DNA Assembly. Potapov V, Ong JL, Kucera RB, Langhorst BW, Bilotti K, Pryor JM, Cantor EJ, Canton B, Knight TF, Evans TC Jr, Lohman GJS. ACS Synth Biol. 2018 Nov 16;7(11):2665-2674. doi: 10.1021/acssynbio.8b00333. Epub 2018 Oct 29. PubMed 30335370.
Backbone
  Vector backbone: pUC57-mini
  Vector type: Synthetic Biology
Growth in bacteria
  Bacterial resistance: Ampicillin, 100 μg/mL
  Growth temperature: 37°C
  Growth strain: DH5alpha
  Copy number: High Copy
Gene/Insert
  Gene/Insert name: Fragment#21 of 24 fragment splits in lacI/lacZ cassette
  Species: E.coli
  Cloning method: Restriction Enzyme; 5′ cloning site Unknown (unknown if destroyed)
Terms and licenses: Academic/Nonprofit Terms; Industry Terms: Not Available to Industry
How to cite: pUC57-mini v2-HF24_F21 was a gift from Eric Cantor (Addgene plasmid # 195735 ; http://n2t.net/addgene:195735 ; RRID:Addgene_195735)
