[The description below was written by a language model from this plasmid's Addgene catalogue record and pLannotate feature annotations shown in this document.]
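Description:
pUC57-mini v2-HF24_F21 is a small (about 2.0 kb) synthetic-biology part plasmid built on the pUC57-mini cloning backbone and maintained in E. coli. It replicates from a high-copy ColE1/pMB1/pUC-type origin and is selected with ampicillin through a β-lactamase (AmpR) gene driven by its native bla promoter. These two elements, together with the insert, account for essentially the whole plasmid. No expression promoter, tag or reporter is annotated around the insert, consistent with its role as a storage vector for a DNA fragment rather than an expression construct.

The insert is fragment 21 of a set of 24 pieces into which an E. coli lacI/lacZ cassette was divided. In the annotated sequence, the only payload feature is a roughly 190 bp partial lacI coding segment, so this piece falls within the lac repressor portion of the cassette and is not functional alone. The split was designed as a high-fidelity Golden Gate assembly. In such designs each fragment is released by a Type IIS restriction enzyme with unique four-base overhangs, chosen to minimise mispairing during ligation so that all the pieces join in a single defined order. The record does not state which Type IIS enzyme or which overhangs flank this fragment, and the cloning sites are listed as unknown.

Used with the other 23 fragment plasmids, the construct serves as a test system for multi-fragment assembly. It comes from work profiling four-base overhang ligation fidelity by T4 DNA ligase. Correct assembly should rebuild the complete lacI/lacZ cassette, although the record does not describe how assembly success is scored.
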