Features (pLannotate 1.2.2; 4 found; start..end, strand, type, name):
     15..203     +  CDS            lacI (fragment): lac repressor; lacI; The lac repressor binds to the lac operator to inhibit transcription in E. coli. This inhibition can be relieved by adding lactose or isopropyl-β-D-thiogalactopyranoside (IPTG).
    282..870     -  rep_origin     ori: high-copy-number ColE1/pMB1/pBR322/pUC origin of replication
   1041..1901    -  CDS            AmpR: β-lactamase; bla; confers resistance to ampicillin, carbenicillin, and related antibiotics
   1902..2006    -  promoter       AmpR promoter: bla
>Addgene plasmid #195735 | pUC57-mini v2-HF24_F21 | addgene full sequence | sequence record 385575 | Addgene NGS Result
CCAATGATGGTCTCGAACGGGAAGGCGACTGGAGTGCCATGTCCGGTTTTCAACAAACCATGCAAATGCT
GAATGAGGGCATCGTTCCCACTGCGATGCTGGTTGCCAACGATCAGATGGCGCTGGGCGCAATGCGCGCC
ATTACCGAGTCCGGGCTGCGCGTTGGTGCGGATATCTCGGTAGTGGGATACGACGATACCGAACGAGACC
ATCGGAAAGAACATGTGAGCAAAAGGCCAGCAAAAGGCCAGGAACCGTAAAAAGGCCGCGTTGCTGGCGT
TTTTCCATAGGCTCCGCCCCCCTGACGAGCATCACAAAAATCGACGCTCAAGTCAGAGGTGGCGAAACCC
GACAGGACTATAAAGATACCAGGCGTTTCCCCCTGGAAGCTCCCTCGTGCGCTCTCCTGTTCCGACCCTG
CCGCTTACCGGATACCTGTCCGCCTTTCTCCCTTCGGGAAGCGTGGCGCTTTCTCATAGCTCACGCTGTA
GGTATCTCAGTTCGGTGTAGGTCGTTCGCTCCAAGCTGGGCTGTGTGCACGAACCCCCCGTTCAGCCCGA
CCGCTGCGCCTTATCCGGTAACTATCGTCTTGAGTCCAACCCGGTAAGACACGACTTATCGCCACTGGCA
GCAGCCACTGGTAACAGGATTAGCAGAGCGAGGTATGTAGGCGGTGCTACAGAGTTCTTGAAGTGGTGGC
CTAACTACGGCTACACTAGAAGAACAGTATTTGGTATCTGCGCTCTGCTGAAGCCAGTTACCTTCGGAAA
AAGAGTTGGTAGCTCTTGATCCGGCAAACAAACCACCGCTGGTAGCGGTGGTTTTTTTGTTTGCAAGCAG
CAGATTACGCGCAGAAAAAAAGGATCTCAAGAAGATCCTTTGATCTTTTCTACGGGGTCTGACGCTCAGT
GGAACGAAAACTCACGTTAAGGGATTTTGGTCATGAGATTATCAAAAAGGATCTTCACCTAGATCCTTTT
AAATTAAAAATGAAGTTTTAAATCAATCTAAAGTATATATGAGTAAACTTGGTCTGACAGTTACCAATGC
TTAATCAGTGAGGCACCTATCTCAGCGATCTGTCTATTTCGTTCATCCATAGTTGCCTGACTCCCCGTCG
TGTAGATAACTACGATACGGGAGGGCTTACCATCTGGCCCCAGTGCTGCAATGATACCGCGAGATCCACG
CTCACCGGCTCCAGATTTATCAGCAATAAACCAGCCAGCCGGAAGGGCCGAGCGCAGAAGTGGTCCTGCA
ACTTTATCCGCCTCCATCCAGTCTATTAATTGTTGCCGGGAAGCTAGAGTAAGTAGTTCGCCAGTTAATA
GTTTGCGCAACGTTGTTGCCATTGCTACAGGCATCGTGGTGTCACGCTCGTCGTTTGGTATGGCTTCATT
CAGCTCCGGTTCCCAACGATCAAGGCGAGTTACATGATCCCCCATGTTGTGCAAAAAAGCGGTTAGCTCC
TTCGGTCCTCCGATCGTTGTCAGAAGTAAGTTGGCCGCAGTGTTATCACTCATGGTTATGGCAGCACTGC
ATAATTCTCTTACTGTCATGCCATCCGTAAGATGCTTTTCTGTGACTGGTGAGTACTCAACCAAGTCATT
CTGAGAATAGTGTATGCGGCGACCGAGTTGCTCTTGCCCGGCGTCAATACGGGATAATACCGCGCCACAT
AGCAGAACTTTAAAAGTGCTCATCATTGGAAAACGTTCTTCGGGGCGAAAACTCTCAAGGATCTTACCGC
TGTTGAGATCCAGTTCGATGTAACCCACTCGTGCACCCAACTGATCTTCAGCATCTTTTACTTTCACCAG
CGTTTCTGGGTGAGCAAAAACAGGAAGGCAAAATGCCGCAAAAAAGGGAATAAGGGCGACACGGAAATGT
TGAATACTCATACTCTTCCTTTTTCAATATTATTGAAGCATTTATCAGGGTTATTGTCTCATGAGCGGAT
ACATATTTGAATGTATTTAGAAAAATAAACAAATAGGGGTTCCGCGCACATTTCCCCGAAAAGTGCCACC
TGACGTC
